>Addgene plasmid #239219 | pLV[Exp]-Neo-CMV>hCCNL2 | addgene full sequence | sequence record 474379 | Addgene NGS Result
TTGAGATCCTTTTTTTCTGCGCGTAATCTGCTGCTTGCAAACAAAAAAACCACCGCTACCAGCGGTGGTT
TGTTTGCCGGATCAAGAGCTACCAACTCTTTTTCCGAAGGTAACTGGCTTCAGCAGAGCGCAGATACCAA
ATACTGTTCTTCTAGTGTAGCCGTAGTTAGGCCACCACTTCAAGAACTCTGTAGCACCGCCTACATACCT
CGCTCTGCTAATCCTGTTACCAGTGGCTGCTGCCAGTGGCGATAAGTCGTGTCTTACCGGGTTGGACTCA
AGACGATAGTTACCGGATAAGGCGCAGCGGTCGGGCTGAACGGGGGGTTCGTGCACACAGCCCAGCTTGG
AGCGAACGACCTACACCGAACTGAGATACCTACAGCGTGAGCTATGAGAAAGCGCCACGCTTCCCGAAGG
GAGAAAGGCGGACAGGTATCCGGTAAGCGGCAGGGTCGGAACAGGAGAGCGCACGAGGGAGCTTCCAGGG
GGAAACGCCTGGTATCTTTATAGTCCTGTCGGGTTTCGCCACCTCTGACTTGAGCGTCGATTTTTGTGAT
GCTCGTCAGGGGGGCGGAGCCTATGGAAAAACGCCAGCAACGCGGCCTTTTTACGGTTCCTGGCCTTTTG
CTGGCCTTTTGCTCACATGTTCTTTCCTGCGTTATCCCCTGATTCTGTGGATAACCGTATTACCGCCTTT
GAGTGAGCTGATACCGCTCGCCGCAGCCGAACGACCGAGCGCAGCGAGTCAGTGAGCGAGGAAGCGGAAG
AGCGCCCAATACGCAAACCGCCTCTCCCCGCGCGTTGGCCGATTCATTAATGCAGCTGGCACGACAGGTT
TCCCGACTGGAAAGCGGGCAGTGAGCGCAACGCAATTAATGTGAGTTAGCTCACTCATTAGGCACCCCAG
GCTTTACACTTTATGCTTCCGGCTCGTATGTTGTGTGGAATTGTGAGCGGATAACAATTTCACACAGGAA
ACAGCTATGACCATGATTACGCCAAGCGCGCAATTAACCCTCACTAAAGGGAACAAAAGCTGGAGCTGCA
AGCTTAATGTAGTCTTATGCAATACTCTTGTAGTCTTGCAACATGGTAACGATGAGTTAGCAACATGCCT
TACAAGGAGAGAAAAAGCACCGTGCATGCCGATTGGTGGAAGTAAGGTGGTACGATCGTGCCTTATTAGG
AAGGCAACAGACGGGTCTGACATGGATTGGACGAACCACTGAATTGCCGCATTGCAGAGATATTGTATTT
AAGTGCCTAGCTCGATACATAAACGGGTCTCTCTGGTTAGACCAGATCTGAGCCTGGGAGCTCTCTGGCT
AACTAGGGAACCCACTGCTTAAGCCTCAATAAAGCTTGCCTTGAGTGCTTCAAGTAGTGTGTGCCCGTCT
GTTGTGTGACTCTGGTAACTAGAGATCCCTCAGACCCTTTTAGTCAGTGTGGAAAATCTCTAGCAGTGGC
GCCCGAACAGGGACTTGAAAGCGAAAGGGAAACCAGAGGAGCTCTCTCGACGCAGGACTCGGCTTGCTGA
AGCGCGCACGGCAAGAGGCGAGGGGCGGCGACTGGTGAGTACGCCAAAAATTTTGACTAGCGGAGGCTAG
AAGGAGAGAGATGGGTGCGAGAGCGTCAGTATTAAGCGGGGGAGAATTAGATCGCGATGGGAAAAAATTC
GGTTAAGGCCAGGGGGAAAGAAAAAATATAAATTAAAACATATAGTATGGGCAAGCAGGGAGCTAGAACG
ATTCGCAGTTAATCCTGGCCTGTTAGAAACATCAGAAGGCTGTAGACAAATACTGGGACAGCTACAACCA
TCCCTTCAGACAGGATCAGAAGAACTTAGATCATTATATAATACAGTAGCAACCCTCTATTGTGTGCATC
AAAGGATAGAGATAAAAGACACCAAGGAAGCTTTAGACAAGATAGAGGAAGAGCAAAACAAAAGTAAGAC
CACCGCACAGCAAGCGGCCGCTGATCTTCAGACCTGGAGGAGGAGATATGAGGGACAATTGGAGAAGTGA
ATTATATAAATATAAAGTAGTAAAAATTGAACCATTAGGAGTAGCACCCACCAAGGCAAAGAGAAGAGTG
GTGCAGAGAGAAAAAAGAGCAGTGGGAATAGGAGCTTTGTTCCTTGGGTTCTTGGGAGCAGCAGGAAGCA
CTATGGGCGCAGCGTCAATGACGCTGACGGTACAGGCCAGACAATTATTGTCTGGTATAGTGCAGCAGCA
GAACAATTTGCTGAGGGCTATTGAGGCGCAACAGCATCTGTTGCAACTCACAGTCTGGGGCATCAAGCAG
CTCCAGGCAAGAATCCTGGCTGTGGAAAGATACCTAAAGGATCAACAGCTCCTGGGGATTTGGGGTTGCT
CTGGAAAACTCATTTGCACCACTGCTGTGCCTTGGAATGCTAGTTGGAGTAATAAATCTCTGGAACAGAT
TTGGAATCACACGACCTGGATGGAGTGGGACAGAGAAATTAACAATTACACAAGCTTAATACACTCCTTA
ATTGAAGAATCGCAAAACCAGCAAGAAAAGAATGAACAAGAATTATTGGAATTAGATAAATGGGCAAGTT
TGTGGAATTGGTTTAACATAACAAATTGGCTGTGGTATATAAAATTATTCATAATGATAGTAGGAGGCTT
GGTAGGTTTAAGAATAGTTTTTGCTGTACTTTCTATAGTGAATAGAGTTAGGCAGGGATATTCACCATTA
TCGTTTCAGACCCACCTCCCAACCCCGAGGGGACCCGACAGGCCCGAAGGAATAGAAGAAGAAGGTGGAG
AGAGAGACAGAGACAGATCCATTCGATTAGTGAACGGATCTCGACGGTATCGATCACGAGACTAGCCTCG
AGCGGCCGCCCCCTTCACCGAGGGCCTATTTCCCATGATTCCTTCATATTTGCATATACGATACAAGGCT
GTTAGAGAGATAATTGGAATTAATTTGACTGTAAACACAAAGATATTAGTACAAAATACGTGACGTAGAA
AGTAATAATTTCTTGGGTAGTTTGCAGTTTTAAAATTATGTTTTAAAATGGACTATCATATGCTTACCGT
AACTTGAAAGTATTTCGATTTCTTGGCTTTATATATCTTGTGGAAAGGACGAAACACCGGTATCTATACA
TTGAATCAATATTGGCAATTAGCCATATTAGTCATTGGTTATATAGCATAAATCAATATTGGCTATTGGC
CATTGCATACGTTGTATCTATATCATAATATGTACATTTATATTGGCTCATGTCCAATATGACCGCCATG
TTGACATTGATTATTGACTAGTTATTAATAGTAATCAATTACGGGGTCATTAGTTCATAGCCCATATATG
GAGTTCCGCGTTACATAACTTACGGTAAATGGCCCGCCTGGCTGACCGCCCAACGACCCCCGCCCATTGA
CGTCAATAATGACGTATGTTCCCATAGTAACGCCAATAGGGACTTTCCATTGACGTCAATGGGTGGAGTA
TTTACGGTAAACTGCCCACTTGGCAGTACATCAAGTGTATCATATGCCAAGTCCGCCCCCTATTGACGTC
AATGACGGTAAATGGCCCGCCTGGCATTATGCCCAGTACATGACCTTACGGGACTTTCCTACTTGGCAGT
ACATCTACGTATTAGTCATCGCTATTACCATGGTGATGCGGTTTTGGCAGTACATCAATGGGCGTGGATA
GCGGTTTGACTCACGGGGATTTCCAAGTCTCCACCCCATTGACGTCAATGGGAGTTTGTTTTGGCACCAA
AATCAACGGGACTTTCCAAAATGTCGTAACAACTCCGCCCCATTGACGCAAATGGGCGGTAGGCGTGTAC
GGTGGGAGGTCTATATAAGCAGAGCTCGTTTAGTGAACCGTCAGATCGCCTGGAGACGCCATCCACGCTG
TTTTGACCTCCATAGAAGATTCTAGATTCGAAGAACAAGTTTGTACAAAAAAGCAGGCTTGAAGGAATTC
GGTACCATGGCGGCGGCGGCGGCGGCGGCTGGTGCTGCAGGGTCGGCAGCTCCCGCGGCAGCGGCCGGCG
CCCCGGGATCTGGGGGCGCACCCTCAGGGTCGCAGGGGGTGCTGATCGGGGACAGGCTGTACTCCGGGGT
GCTCATCACCTTGGAGAACTGCCTCCTGCCTGACGACAAGCTCCGTTTCACGCCGTCCATGTCGAGCGGC
CTCGACACCGACACAGAGACCGACCTCCGCGTGGTGGGCTGCGAGCTCATCCAGGCGGCCGGTATCCTGC
TCCGCCTGCCGCAGGTGGCCATGGCTACCGGGCAGGTGTTGTTCCAGCGGTTCTTTTATACCAAGTCCTT
CGTGAAGCACTCCATGGAGCATGTGTCAATGGCCTGTGTCCACCTGGCTTCCAAGATAGAAGAGGCCCCA
AGACGCATACGGGACGTCATCAATGTGTTTCACCGCCTTCGACAGCTGAGAGACAAAAAGAAGCCCGTGC
CTCTACTACTGGATCAAGATTATGTTAATTTAAAGAACCAAATTATAAAGGCGGAAAGACGAGTTCTCAA
AGAGTTGGGTTTCTGCGTCCATGTGAAGCATCCTCATAAGATAATCGTTATGTACCTTCAGGTGTTAGAG
TGTGAGCGTAACCAACACCTGGTCCAGACCTCATGGGTAGCCTCTGAGGGTAAGTAGCTCGAGTGCGGCC
GCAACCCAGCTTTCTTGTACAAAGTGGTTGATCGCGTGCATGCGACGTCATAGCTCTCTCCCAATTCTCG
ACCTCGAGACAAATGGCAGTATTCATCCACAATTTTAAAAGAAAAGGGGGGATTGGGGGGTACAGTGCAG
GGGAAAGAATAGTAGACATAATAGCAACAGACATACAAACTAAAGAATTACAAAAACAAATTACAAAAAT
TCAAAATTTTCGGGTTTATTACAGGGACAGCAGAGATCCACTTTGGCCGCGGCTCGAGGGGGTTGGGGTT
GCGCCTTTTCCAAGGCAGCCCTGGGTTTGCGCAGGGACGCGGCTGCTCTGGGCGTGGTTCCGGGAAACGC
AGCGGCGCCGACCCTGGGTCTCGCACATTCTTCACGTCCGTTCGCAGCGTCACCCGGATCTTCGCCGCTA
CCCTTGTGGGCCCCCCGGCGACGCTTCCTGCTCCGCCCCTAAGTCGGGAAGGTTCCTTGCGGTTCGCGGC
GTGCCGGACGTGACAAACGGAAGCCGCACGTCTCACTAGTACCCTCGCAGACGGACAGCGCCAGGGAGCA
ATGGCAGCGCGCCGACCGCGATGGGCTGTGGCCAATAGCGGCTGCTCAGCAGGGCGCGCCGAGAGCAGCG
GCCGGGAAGGGGCGGTGCGGGAGGCGGGGTGTGGGGCGGTAGTGTGGGCCCTGTTCCTGCCCGCGCGGTG
TTCCGCATTCTGCAAGCCTCCGGAGCGCACGTCGGCAGTCGGCTCCCTCGTTGACCGAATCACCGACCTC
TCTCCCCAGGGGGATCCACCGGAGCTTACCATGGGATCGGCCATTGAACAAGATGGATTGCACGCAGGTT
CTCCGGCCGCTTGGGTGGAGAGGCTATTCGGCTATGACTGGGCACAACAGACAATCGGCTGCTCTGATGC
CGCCGTGTTCCGGCTGTCAGCGCAGGGGCGCCCGGTTCTTTTTGTCAAGACCGACCTGTCCGGTGCCCTG
AATGAACTGCAGGACGAGGCAGCGCGGCTATCGTGGCTGGCCACGACGGGCGTTCCTTGCGCAGCTGTGC
TCGACGTTGTCACTGAAGCGGGAAGGGACTGGCTGCTATTGGGCGAAGTGCCGGGGCAGGATCTCCTGTC
ATCTCACCTTGCTCCTGCCGAGAAAGTATCCATCATGGCTGATGCAATGCGGCGGCTGCATACGCTTGAT
CCGGCTACCTGCCCATTCGACCACCAAGCGAAACATCGCATCGAGCGAGCACGTACTCGGATGGAAGCCG
GTCTTGTCGATCAGGATGATCTGGACGAAGAGCATCAGGGGCTCGCGCCAGCCGAACTGTTCGCCAGGCT
CAAGGCGCGCATGCCCGACGGCGATGATCTCGTCGTGACCCATGGCGATGCCTGCTTGCCGAATATCATG
GTGGAAAATGGCCGCTTTTCTGGATTCATCGACTGTGGCCGGCTGGGTGTGGCGGACCGCTATCAGGACA
TAGCGTTGGCTACCCGTGATATTGCTGAAGAGCTTGGCGGCGAATGGGCTGACCGCTTCCTCGTGCTTTA
CGGTATCGCCGCTCCCGATTCGCAGCGCATCGCCTTCTATCGCCTTCTTGACGAGTTCTTCTGACGCCCG
CCCCACGACCCGCAGCGCCCGACCGAAAGGAGCGCACGACCCCATGCATCGTTAAGAGCTCGGTACCTTT
AAGACCAATGACTTACAAGGCAGCTGTAGATCTTAGCCACTTTTTAAAAGAAAAGGGGGGACTGGAAGGG
CTAATTCACTCCCAACGAAGACAAGATCTGCTTTTTGCTTGTACTGGGTCTCTCTGGTTAGACCAGATCT
GAGCCTGGGAGCTCTCTGGCTAACTAGGGAACCCACTGCTTAAGCCTCAATAAAGCTTGCCTTGAGTGCT
TCAAGTAGTGTGTGCCCGTCTGTTGTGTGACTCTGGTAACTAGAGATCCCTCAGACCCTTTTAGTCAGTG
TGGAAAATCTCTAGCAGTAGTAGTTCATGTCATCTTATTATTCAGTATTTATAACTTGCAAAGAAATGAA
TATCAGAGAGTGAGAGGAACTTGTTTATTGCAGCTTATAATGGTTACAAATAAAGCAATAGCATCACAAA
TTTCACAAATAAAGCATTTTTTTCACTGCATTCTAGTTGTGGTTTGTCCAAACTCATCAATGTATCTTAT
CATGTCTGGCTCTAGCTATCCCGCCCCTAACTCCGCCCATCCCGCCCCTAACTCCGCCCAGTTCCGCCCA
TTCTCCGCCCCATGGCTGACTAATTTTTTTTATTTATGCAGAGGCCGAGGCCGCCTCGGCCTCTGAGCTA
TTCCAGAAGTAGTGAGGAGGCTTTTTTGGAGGCCTAGGGACGTACCCAATTCGCCCTATAGTGAGTCGTA
TTACGCGCGCTCACTGGCCGTCGTTTTACAACGTCGTGACTGGGAAAACCCTGGCGTTACCCAACTTAAT
CGCCTTGCAGCACATCCCCCTTTCGCCAGCTGGCGTAATAGCGAAGAGGCCCGCACCGATCGCCCTTCCC
AACAGTTGCGCAGCCTGAATGGCGAATGGG
[124 nt withheld, positions 7241-7364]
C
[91 nt withheld, positions 7366-7456]
A
[49 nt withheld, positions 7458-7506]
CCTTTGACGTTGGAGTCCACGTTCTTT
[37 nt withheld, positions 7534-7570]
ACCCTATCTCGGTCTATTCTTTTGATTTATAAGGGATTTTGCCGATTTCGGCCTATTGGTTAAAAAATGA
GCTGATTTAACAAAAATTTAACGCGAATTTTAACAAAATATTAACGCTTACAATTTAGGTGGCACTTTTC
GGGGAAATGTGCGCGGAACCCCTATTTGTTTATTTTTCTAAATACATTCAAATATGTATCCGCTCATGAG
ACAATAACCCTGATAAATGCTTCAATAATATTGAAAAAGGAAGAGTATGAGTATTCAACATTTCCGTGTC
GCCCTTATTCCCTTTTTTGCGGCATTTTGCCTTCCTGTTTTTGCTCACCCAGAAACGCTGGTGAAAGTAA
AAGATGCTGAAGATCAGTTGGGTGCACGAGTGGGTTACATCGAACTGGATCTCAACAGCGGTAAGATCCT
TGAGAGTTTTCGCCCCGAAGAACGTTTTCCAATGATGAGCACTTTTAAAGTTCTGCTATGTGGCGCGGTA
TTATCCCGTATTGACGCCGGGCAAGAGCAACTCGGTCGCCGCATACACTATTCTCAGAATGACTTGGTTG
AGTACTCACCAGTCACAGAAAAGCATCTTACGGATGGCATGACAGTAAGAGAATTATGCAGTGCTGCCAT
AACCATGAGTGATAACACTGCGGCCAACTTACTTCTGACAACGATCGGAGGACCGAAGGAGCTAACCGCT
TTTTTGCACAACATGGGGGATCATGTAACTCGCCTTGATCGTTGGGAACCGGAGCTGAATGAAGCCATAC
CAAACGACGAGCGTGACACCACGATGCCTGTAGCAATGGCAACAACGTTGCGCAAACTATTAACTGGCGA
ACTACTTACTCTAGCTTCCCGGCAACAATTAATAGACTGGATGGAGGCGGATAAAGTTGCAGGACCACTT
CTGCGCTCGGCCCTTCCGGCTGGCTGGTTTATTGCTGATAAATCTGGAGCCGGTGAGCGTGGGTCTCGCG
GTATCATTGCAGCACTGGGGCCAGATGGTAAGCCCTCCCGTATCGTAGTTATCTACACGACGGGGAGTCA
GGCAACTATGGATGAACGAAATAGACAGATCGCTGAGATAGGTGCCTCACTGATTAAGCATTGGTAACTG
TCAGACCAAGTTTACTCATATATACTTTAGATTGATTTAAAACTTCATTTTTAATTTAAAAGGATCTAGG
TGAAGATCCTTTTTGATAATCTCATGACCAAAATCCCTTAACGTGAGTTTTCGTTCCACTGAGCGTCAGA
CCCCGTAGAAAAGATCAAAGGATCTTC
Features (pLannotate 1.2.2; 30 found; start..end, strand, type, name):
      1..589     +  rep_origin     ori: high-copy-number ColE1/pMB1/pBR322/pUC origin of replication
    772..864     +  CDS            lacI (fragment): lac repressor; lacI; The lac repressor binds to the lac operator to inhibit transcription in E. coli. This inhibition can be relieved by adding lactose or isopropyl-β-D-thiogalactopyranoside (IPTG).
    877..898     +  protein_bind   CAP binding site: CAP binding activates transcription in the presence of cAMP. E. coli catabolite activator protein
    913..943     +  promoter       lac promoter: promoter for the E. coli lac operon
    951..967     +  protein_bind   lac operator: The lac repressor binds to the lac operator to inhibit transcription in E. coli. This inhibition can be relieved by adding lactose or isopropyl-β-D-thiogalactopyranoside (IPTG). lac repressor encoded by lacI
   1012..1030    +  promoter       T3 promoter: promoter for bacteriophage T3 RNA polymerase
   1058..1284    +  promoter       RSV promoter: Rous sarcoma virus enhancer/promoter
   1285..1465    +  LTR            5' LTR (truncated): truncated 5' long terminal repeat (LTR) from HIV-1
   1512..1637    +  misc_feature   HIV-1 Ψ: packaging signal of human immunodeficiency virus type 1
   1621..1984    +  CDS            HIV-1 gag (fragment): gag protein from human immunodeficiency virus 1; gag
   2130..2363    +  misc_feature   RRE: The Rev response element (RRE) of HIV-1 allows for Rev-dependent mRNA export from the nucleus to the cytoplasm.
   2740..2840    +  CDS            Rev (fragment): human immunodeficiency virus 1 (HIV-1) Rev protein; rev; enhances nuclear export of unspliced and incompletely spliced viral mRNAs
   2890..3130    +  promoter       U6 promoter: RNA polymerase III promoter for human U6 snRNA
   3293..3672    +  enhancer       CMV enhancer: human cytomegalovirus immediate early enhancer
   3673..3876    +  promoter       CMV promoter: human cytomegalovirus (CMV) immediate early promoter
   3955..3979    +  protein_bind   attB1: mutant version of attB; recombination site for the Gateway® BP reaction BP Clonase™
   3997..4656    +  CDS            CCNL2 (fragment): CCNL2_HUMAN - Experimental evidence at protein level: Swiss-Prot protein existence level 1. Involved in pre-mRNA splicing. May induce cell death, possibly by acting on the transcription and RNA processing of apoptosis-related factors. From Homo sapiens (Human).
   4694..4718    -  protein_bind   attB2: mutant version of attB; recombination site for the Gateway® BP reaction BP Clonase™
   4793..4910    +  misc_feature   cPPT/CTS: central polypurine tract and central termination sequence of HIV-1
   4959..5469    +  promoter       hPGK promoter: human phosphoglycerate kinase 1 promoter
   5491..6294    +  CDS            NeoR/KanR: aminoglycoside phosphotransferase from Tn5; aph(3')-II (or nptII); confers resistance to neomycin, kanamycin, and G418 (Geneticin®)
   6351..6431    +  CDS            nef (fragment): NEF_HV1Z2 - Experimental evidence at protein level: Swiss-Prot protein existence level 1. Extracellular Nef protein targets CD4(+) T-lymphocytes for apoptosis by interacting with CXCR4 surface receptors. From Human immunodeficiency virus type 1 group M subtype D (isolate Z2/CDC-Z34) (HIV-1).
   6433..6666    +  LTR            3' LTR (ΔU3): self-inactivating 3' long terminal repeat (LTR) from HIV-1
   6738..6859    +  polyA_signal   SV40 poly(A) signal: SV40 polyadenylation signal
   6899..7034    +  rep_origin     SV40 ori: SV40 origin of replication
   7055..7073    -  promoter       T7 promoter: promoter for bacteriophage T7 RNA polymerase
   7081..7236    +  CDS            lacZα (fragment): LacZα fragment of β-galactosidase; lacZ fragment
   7241..7669    +  rep_origin     f1 ori (sequence partly withheld): f1 bacteriophage origin of replication; arrow indicates direction of (+) strand synthesis
   7722..7826    +  promoter       AmpR promoter: bla
   7827..8687    +  CDS            AmpR: β-lactamase; bla; confers resistance to ampicillin, carbenicillin, and related antibiotics
