[The description below was written by a language model from this plasmid's Addgene catalogue record and pLannotate feature annotations shown in this document.]
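Description:
pLV[Exp]-Neo-CMV>hCCNL2 is a third-generation-style, self-inactivating HIV-1 lentiviral expression plasmid (about 8.9 kb) built on the pLV[Exp]-Neo-CMV backbone for expressing human cyclin L2 (CCNL2) in mammalian cell lines. In bacteria it is maintained through a high-copy ColE1/pUC-type origin and selected with ampicillin via the β-lactamase gene. An f1 origin, lac promoter/operator remnants, a lacZα fragment and T3/T7 promoters are carried over from the parental cloning vector. An SV40 origin and SV40 polyadenylation signal lie just downstream of the viral cassette.

The transfer cassette begins with an RSV enhancer/promoter fused to a truncated 5' LTR, which makes genomic RNA production in packaging cells independent of Tat. It is followed by the Ψ packaging signal with a partial gag sequence and by the Rev response element for Rev-dependent nuclear export. It ends in a ΔU3 3' LTR that inactivates LTR promoter activity after integration. Within the provirus, the CMV immediate-early enhancer and promoter drive the CCNL2 open reading frame, which is flanked by attB1 and attB2 sites indicating Gateway-type assembly. The annotation tool labels the coding region as a CCNL2 fragment of roughly 660 nt, so it may represent a short isoform or partial match rather than the longest protein form, and the record does not say which. No epitope tag or reporter is annotated. A cPPT/CTS element sits downstream of the insert, followed by a human PGK promoter driving NeoR for G418 selection of transduced cells. A U6 promoter is also annotated upstream of CMV, with no associated small-RNA payload described. The plasmid was deposited alongside a study of CDK11 inhibition in cancers with 1p36 deletions.
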