Addgene plasmid #239219: pLV[Exp]-Neo-CMV>hCCNL2
Purpose: Expresses CCNL2 in mammalian cell lines
Depositing lab: Jason Sheltzer. Depositing organization: Yale University. Publication: On-target toxicity limits the efficacy of CDK11 inhibition against cancers with 1p36 deletions. Julian LA, Crozier L, Lukow D, Mishra S, Swamy A, Hagenson RA, Sennhenn P, Sausville EL, Mendelson B, Chuaqui C, Qiao L, Vasudevan A, Lin K-T, Bhatia S, Bertomeu T, Chatr-aryamontri A, Zhang L, Rees MG, Ronan MM, Roth JA, Nottoli T, Bai S, Lakshmipathi J, Muthusamy V, Van Vranken JG, Gygi SP, Thompson SL, Smith JC, Anderson K, Shah S, Bindra RS, Akerman M, Spector DL, Krainer AR, Sheltzer JM. bioRxiv 2025.08.03.668359; doi: https://doi.org/10.1101/2025.08.03.668359.
Backbone
  Vector backbone: pLV[Exp]-Neo-CMV
  Vector type: Mammalian Expression, Lentiviral
  Selectable markers: Neomycin (select with G418)
Growth in bacteria
  Bacterial resistance: Ampicillin, 100 μg/mL
  Growth temperature: 37°C
  Growth strain: NEB Stable
  Copy number: Unknown
Gene/Insert
  Gene/Insert name: cyclin L2 (alt name: CCNL2)
  Species: H. sapiens (human)
  GenBank ID: 81669
  Entrez Gene: CCNL2 (a.k.a. ANIA-6B, CCNM, CCNS, HCLA-ISO, HLA-ISO, PCEE, SB138)
Terms and licenses: Academic/Nonprofit Terms; Industry Terms: Not Available to Industry
Depositor comments: Please visit https://doi.org/10.1101/2025.08.03.668359 for bioRxiv preprint.
How to cite: pLV[Exp]-Neo-CMV>hCCNL2 was a gift from Jason Sheltzer (Addgene plasmid # 239219 ; http://n2t.net/addgene:239219 ; RRID:Addgene_239219)
